>Addgene plasmid #100306 | pCMV_mEm_4GS_LF82_093 | addgene full sequence | sequence record 209441 | Addgene NGS Result
GTTGGCGGGTGTCGGGGCTGGCTTAACTATGCGGCATCAGAGCAGATTGTACTGAGAGTGCACCATATGC
GGTGTGAAATACCGCACAGATGCGTAAGGAGAAAATACCGCATCAGGCGCCATTCGCCATTCAGGCTGCG
CAACTGTTGGGAAGGGCGATCGGTGCGGGCCTCTTCGCTATTACGCCAGCTGGCGAAAGGGGGATGTGCT
GCAAGGCGATTAAGTTGGGTAACGCCAGGGTTTTCCCAGTCACGACGTTGTAAAACGACGGCCAGTGAGT
TCGAGCTTGCATGCCTGCAGGTCGTTACATAACTTACGGTAAATGGCCCGCCTGGCTGACCGCCCAACGA
CCCCCGCCCATTGACGTCAATAATGACGTATGTTCCCATAGTAACGCCAATAGGGACTTTCCATTGACGT
CAATGGGTGGAGTATTTACGGTAAACTGCCCACTTGGCAGTACATCAAGTGTATCATATGCCAAGTACGC
CCCCTATTGACGTCAATGACGGTAAATGGCCCGCCTGGCATTATGCCCAGTACATGACCTTATGGGACTT
TCCTACTTGGCAGTACATCTACGTATTAGTCATCGCTATTACCATGGTGATGCGGTTTTGGCAGTACATC
AATGGGCGTGGATAGCGGTTTGACTCACGGGGATTTCCAAGTCTCCACCCCATTGACGTCAATGGGAGTT
TGTTTTGGCACCAAAATCAACGGGACTTTCCAAAATGTCGTAACAACTCCGCCCCATTGACGCAAATGGG
CGGTAGGCGTGTACGGTGGGAGGTCTATATAAGCAGAGCTCGTTTAGTGAACCGTCAGATCGCCTGGAGA
CGCCATCCACGCTGTTTTGACCTCCATAGAAGACACCGGGACCGATCCAGCCTCCGGACTCTAGAGGATC
CGGTACTAGAGGAACTGAAAAACCAGAAAGTTAACTGGTAAGTTTAGTCTTTTTGTCTTTTATTTCAGGT
CCCGGATCCGGTGGTGGTGCAAATCAAAGAACTGCTCCTCAGTGGATGTTGCCTTTACTTCTAGGCCTGT
ACGGAAGTGTTACTTCTGCTCTAAAAGCTGCGGAATTGTACCCGCGGGCCCACCATGGTGAGCAAGGGCG
AGGAGCTGTTCACCGGGGTGGTGCCCATCCTGGTCGAGCTGGACGGCGACGTAAACGGCCACAAGTTCAG
CGTGTCCGGCGAGGGCGAGGGCGATGCCACCTACGGCAAGCTGACCCTGAAGTTCATCTGCACCACCGGC
AAGCTGCCCGTGCCCTGGCCCACCCTCGTGACCACCTTGACCTACGGCGTGCAGTGCTTCGCCCGCTACC
CCGACCACATGAAGCAGCACGACTTCTTCAAGTCCGCCATGCCCGAAGGCTACGTCCAGGAGCGCACCAT
CTTCTTCAAGGACGACGGCAACTACAAGACCCGCGCCGAGGTGAAGTTCGAGGGCGACACCCTGGTGAAC
CGCATCGAGCTGAAGGGCATCGACTTCAAGGAGGACGGCAACATCCTGGGGCACAAGCTGGAGTACAACT
ACAACAGCCACAAGGTCTATATCACCGCCGACAAGCAGAAGAACGGCATCAAGGTGAACTTCAAGACCCG
CCACAACATCGAGGACGGCAGCGTGCAGCTCGCCGACCACTACCAGCAGAACACCCCCATCGGCGACGGC
CCCGTGCTGCTGCCCGACAACCACTACCTGAGCACCCAGTCCAAGCTGAGCAAAGACCCCAACGAGAAGC
GCGATCACATGGTCCTGCTGGAGTTCGTGACCGCCGCCGGGATCACTCTCGGCATGGACGAGCTGTACAA
GCGAATTGGTGGAGGGGGCGGTTCCGGTGGCGGAGGTTCCCGAATTCGTCGACGGAGATCTGATATGAAA
AAGACTCCATGGGAGAAATGGGAAGTCGATTTCTTGCGCGAAGTAGCGGCGACAATGCCAGTTGAAGTTA
TCGCTGAAAAACTGGAAAGGACTGAAAAAGCAGTAATGGCGAAAGCAACAAGGATTGGCGCTGACATTGT
TAGCCGACTTCGTGGAAGAAGATGGACAAGAGCCGAAGTATCACTTTTCGGTAAGTTCTCCGCAGAAGAA
ATAGCAATTGCAACCTGCCGCTCAATTTATTCAGTAAGAGCTATGCGATACAAGCTAAAAAAACTCGATG
AAGAAAGAGCAGGCATACGAATAAATTGAATCGGTACCCTCGAGAAGCTTGCGGCCGCGGGGATCCAGAC
ATGATAAGATACATTGATGAGTTTGGACAAACCACAACTAGAATGCAGTGAAAAAAATGCTTTATTTGTG
AAATTTGTGATGCTATTGCTTTATTTGTAACCATTATAAGCTGCAATAAACAAGTTAACAACAACAATTG
CATTCATTTTATGTTTCAGGTTCAGGGGGAGGTGTGGGAGGTTTTTTCGGATCCTCTAGAGTCGATCTGC
AGGCATGCTAGCTTGGCGTAATCATGGTCATAGCTGTTTCCTGTGTGAAATTGTTATCCGCTCACAATTC
CACACAACATACGAGCCGGAAGCATAAAGTGTAAAGCCTGGGGTGCCTAATGAGTGAGCTAACTCACATT
AATTGCGTTGCGCTCACTGCCCGCTTTCCAGTCGGGAAACCTGTCGTGCCAGCTGCATTAATGAATCGGC
CAACGCGCGGGGAGAGGCGGTTTGCGTATTGGGCGCTCTTCCGCTTCCTCGCTCACTGACTCGCTGCGCT
CGGTCGTTCGGCTGCGGCGAGCGGTATCAGCTCACTCAAAGGCGGTAATACGGTTATCCACAGAATCAGG
GGATAACGCAGGAAAGAACATGTGAGCAAAAGGCCAGCAAAAGGCCAGGAACCGTAAAAAGGCCGCGTTG
CTGGCGTTTTTCCATAGGCTCCGCCCCCCTGACGAGCATCACAAAAATCGACGCTCAAGTCAGAGGTGGC
GAAACCCGACAGGACTATAAAGATACCAGGCGTTTCCCCCTGGAAGCTCCCTCGTGCGCTCTCCTGTTCC
GACCCTGCCGCTTACCGGATACCTGTCCGCCTTTCTCCCTTCGGGAAGCGTGGCGCTTTCTCATAGCTCA
CGCTGTAGGTATCTCAGTTCGGTGTAGGTCGTTCGCTCCAAGCTGGGCTGTGTGCACGAACCCCCCGTTC
AGCCCGACCGCTGCGCCTTATCCGGTAACTATCGTCTTGAGTCCAACCCGGTAAGACACGACTTATCGCC
ACTGGCAGCAGCCACTGGTAACAGGATTAGCAGAGCGAGGTATGTAGGCGGTGCTACAGAGTTCTTGAAG
TGGTGGCCTAACTACGGCTACACTAGAAGAACAGTATTTGGTATCTGCGCTCTGCTGAAGCCAGTTACCT
TCGGAAAAAGAGTTGGTAGCTCTTGATCCGGCAAACAAACCACCGCTGGTAGCGGTGGTTTTTTTGTTTG
CAAGCAGCAGATTACGCGCAGAAAAAAAGGATCTCAAGAAGATCCTTTGATCTTTTCTACGGGGTCTGAC
GCTCAGTGGAACGAAAACTCACGTTAAGGGATTTTGGTCATGAGATTATCAAAAAGGATCTTCACCTAGA
TCCTTTTAAATTAAAAATGAAGTTTTAAATCAATCTAAAGTATATATGAGTAAACTTGGTCTGACAGTTA
CCAATGCTTAATCAGTGAGGCACCTATCTCAGCGATCTGTCTATTTCGTTCATCCATAGTTGCCTGACTC
CCCGTCGTGTAGATAACTACGATACGGGAGGGCTTACCATCTGGCCCCAGTGCTGCAATGATACCGCGAG
ACCCACGCTCACCGGCTCCAGATTTATCAGCAATAAACCAGCCAGCCGGAAGGGCCGAGCGCAGAAGTGG
TCCTGCAACTTTATCCGCCTCCATCCAGTCTATTAATTGTTGCCGGGAAGCTAGAGTAAGTAGTTCGCCA
GTTAATAGTTTGCGCAACGTTGTTGCCATTGCTACAGGCATCGTGGTGTCACGCTCGTCGTTTGGTATGG
CTTCATTCAGCTCCGGTTCCCAACGATCAAGGCGAGTTACATGATCCCCCATGTTGTGCAAAAAAGCGGT
TAGCTCCTTCGGTCCTCCGATCGTTGTCAGAAGTAAGTTGGCCGCAGTGTTATCACTCATGGTTATGGCA
GCACTGCATAATTCTCTTACTGTCATGCCATCCGTAAGATGCTTTTCTGTGACTGGTGAGTACTCAACCA
AGTCATTCTGAGAATAGTGTATGCGGCGACCGAGTTGCTCTTGCCCGGCGTCAATACGGGATAATACCGC
GCCACATAGCAGAACTTTAAAAGTGCTCATCATTGGAAAACGTTCTTCGGGGCGAAAACTCTCAAGGATC
TTACCGCTGTTGAGATCCAGTTCGATGTAACCCACTCGTGCACCCAACTGATCTTCAGCATCTTTTACTT
TCACCAGCGTTTCTGGGTGAGCAAAAACAGGAAGGCAAAATGCCGCAAAAAAGGGAATAAGGGCGACACG
GAAATGTTGAATACTCATACTCTTCCTTTTTCAATATTATTGAAGCATTTATCAGGGTTATTGTCTCATG
AGCGGATACATATTTGAATGTATTTAGAAAAATAAACAAATAGGGGTTCCGCGCACATTTCCCCGAAAAG
TGCCACCTGACGTCTAAGAAACCATTATTATCATGACATTAACCTATAAAAATAGGCGTATCACGAGGCC
CTTTCGTCTCGCGCGTTTCGGTGATGACGGTGAAAACCTCTGACACATGCAGCTCCCGGAGACGGTCACA
GCTTGTCTGTAAGCGGATGCCGGGAGCAGACAAGCCCGTCAGGGCGCGTCAGCGGGT
Features (pLannotate 1.2.2; 16 found; start..end, strand, type, name):
     18..117     +  misc_feature   bom (fragment): basis of mobility region from pBR322
    123..278     -  CDS            lacZα (fragment): LacZα fragment of β-galactosidase; lacZ fragment
    284..304     -  misc_feature   MCS (fragment): pUC18/19 multiple cloning site
    303..606     +  enhancer       CMV enhancer: human cytomegalovirus immediate early enhancer
    607..810     +  promoter       CMV promoter: human cytomegalovirus (CMV) immediate early promoter
    948..1044    +  intron         SV40 intron: modified SV40 intron with splice donor and acceptor sites
   1105..1821    +  CDS            mEmerald: mEmerald is a basic (constitutively fluorescent) green fluorescent protein published in 1998, derived from Aequorea victoria. It is reported to be a very rapidly-maturing monomer with moderate acid sensitivity.
   2232..2366    -  polyA_signal   SV40 poly(A) signal: SV40 polyadenylation signal
   2501..2517    -  protein_bind   lac operator: The lac repressor binds to the lac operator to inhibit transcription in E. coli. This inhibition can be relieved by adding lactose or isopropyl-β-D-thiogalactopyranoside (IPTG). lac repressor encoded by lacI
   2525..2555    -  promoter       lac promoter: promoter for the E. coli lac operon
   2570..2591    -  protein_bind   CAP binding site: CAP binding activates transcription in the presence of cAMP. E. coli catabolite activator protein
   2604..2696    -  CDS            lacI (fragment): lac repressor; lacI; The lac repressor binds to the lac operator to inhibit transcription in E. coli. This inhibition can be relieved by adding lactose or isopropyl-β-D-thiogalactopyranoside (IPTG).
   2879..3467    -  rep_origin     ori: high-copy-number ColE1/pMB1/pBR322/pUC origin of replication
   3638..4498    -  CDS            AmpR: β-lactamase; bla; confers resistance to ampicillin, carbenicillin, and related antibiotics
   4499..4603    -  promoter       AmpR promoter: bla
   4698..4733    +  CDS            rop (fragment): Rop protein, which maintains plasmids at low copy number; rop
