[The description below was written by a language model from this plasmid's Addgene catalogue record and pLannotate feature annotations shown in this document.]
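Description:
pCMV_mEm_4GS_LF82_093 is a mammalian expression plasmid built on a pCMV backbone that produces an Escherichia coli LF82 coding sequence, LF82_093, as a fusion to the green fluorescent protein mEmerald. It is propagated in E. coli as a high-copy plasmid through a ColE1/pUC-type origin and is selected with ampicillin via the β-lactamase gene and its own promoter. The feature table also picks up pUC-derived remnants (fragments of lacZα, lacI, rop and bom, plus the lac promoter, operator and CAP site), which are leftovers of the cloning backbone rather than functional parts of the expression unit. No mammalian selection marker is annotated, which fits transient expression.

The expression cassette runs from the human cytomegalovirus immediate early enhancer and promoter through a modified SV40 intron, which supplies splice sites that generally aid mRNA processing and expression, into the mEmerald open reading frame, and ends at an SV40 polyadenylation signal. The 555 bp LF82_093 insert, introduced by ligation-independent cloning, is not annotated as a feature, but by the catalogue description it sits downstream of mEmerald, in the unannotated interval before the poly(A) signal, so that the fluorescent protein is at the N terminus of the bacterial protein. The "4GS" in the name suggests a glycine-serine linker between the two, though the record does not describe it. The sequenced record of 4,817 nt is somewhat shorter than the sum of the listed backbone and insert sizes, a difference the record does not explain.

The plasmid belongs to a collection used in an imaging screen that expressed candidate bacterial effectors in HeLa cells, where the mEmerald tag reports the expression and subcellular localisation of the protein alongside any cellular phenotypes it causes.
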