Addgene plasmid #100306: pCMV_mEm_4GS_LF82_093
Purpose: Mammalian expression of E. coli LF82_093 CDS fused to mEmerald
Depositing lab: Alan Huett. Publication: A multi-phenotypic imaging screen to identify bacterial effectors by exogenous expression in a HeLa cell line. Collins A, Huett A. Sci Data. 2018 May 15;5:180081. doi: 10.1038/sdata.2018.81. PubMed 29762554.
Backbone
  Vector backbone: pCMV
  Backbone size w/o insert (bp): 4502
  Vector type: Mammalian Expression
Growth in bacteria
  Bacterial resistance: Ampicillin, 100 μg/mL
  Growth temperature: 37°C
  Growth strain: XL1 Blue
  Copy number: High Copy
Gene/Insert
  Gene/Insert name: LF82_093
  Insert size (bp): 555
  Promoter: CMV
  Tag / fusion protein: mEmerald (N terminal on backbone)
  Cloning method: Ligation Independent Cloning
  Sequencing primers: 5′ ACTTCTGCTCTAAAAGCTGCGG; 3′ CACTGCATTCTAGTTGTGGTTTGTC
Terms and licenses: Academic/Nonprofit Terms; Industry Terms: Not Available to Industry
How to cite: pCMV_mEm_4GS_LF82_093 was a gift from Alan Huett (Addgene plasmid # 100306)
